Addgene plasmid #87798: pTS2
Purpose: (Empty Backbone) For constructing SUMO-fusion proteins with N-terminal StrepII tag and C-terminal His tag using "blunt-end" cloning.
Depositing lab: Yu-Zhu Zhang. Depositing organization: USDA ARS Albany, Western Regional Research Center. Publication: A Mutant Sumo Facilitates Quick Plasmid Construction for Expressing Proteins with Native N-termini After Tag Removal. Zhang Y, Fan Y. Mol Biotechnol. 2017 May;59(4-5):159-167. doi: 10.1007/s12033-017-9998-6. PubMed 28349302.
Backbone
  Vector backbone: pRSFduet-1
  Backbone manufacturer: EMD Millipore
  Vector type: Bacterial Expression
  Tag / fusion protein: Strep II (N terminal on backbone); 6xHis (C terminal on backbone)
Growth in bacteria
  Bacterial resistance: Kanamycin, 50 μg/mL
  Growth temperature: 37°C
  Growth strain: DH5alpha
  Copy number: High Copy
Gene/Insert
  Gene/Insert name: None
  Tag / fusion protein: Strep II (N terminal on backbone); 6xHis (C terminal on backbone)
Resource information
  A portion of this plasmid was derived from a plasmid made by: The constructs contain a DNA sequence which encodes a mutant sumo from yeast. I had the coding sequence synthesized by a commercial vendor.
Terms and licenses: Academic/Nonprofit Terms; Industry Terms: Not Available to Industry
Depositor comments: Additional reference: Zhang, Y.; Du, W.X.; Fregevu, C.; Kothary, M.H.; Harden, L; McHugh, T.H. Expression, purification, and characterization of almond (Prunus dulcis) allergen Pru du 4. J. Agric Food Chem 2014, 62, 12695-700. PMID: 25437489
How to cite: pTS2 was a gift from Yu-Zhu Zhang (Addgene plasmid # 87798 ; http://n2t.net/addgene:87798 ; RRID:Addgene_87798)
