[The description below was written by a language model from this plasmid's Addgene catalogue record and pLannotate feature annotations shown in this document.]
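Description:
pTS2 is an empty bacterial expression backbone derived from pRSFDuet-1, built for making SUMO-fusion proteins in E. coli. It replicates from the RSF 1030 origin, which is compatible with other common origins and so allows co-maintenance with additional plasmids. The record lists it as high copy. Selection is by kanamycin through an aph(3')-Ia aminoglycoside phosphotransferase gene driven by a bla-type promoter. The plasmid also carries lacI under its own promoter.

The 3.9 kb sequence contains a single annotated expression cassette: a T7 promoter followed by a lac operator, the phage T7 gene 10 ribosome binding site, a coding region matching yeast SMT3 (SUMO), and a T7 terminator. Transcription therefore depends on a host supplying T7 RNA polymerase and is repressed by LacI until induced with IPTG. According to the catalogue entry, the SUMO sequence is a synthesized mutant of the yeast protein, preceded by an N-terminal Strep II tag and followed by a C-terminal 6xHis tag. Neither tag was picked up by the automated annotation, though there is unannotated coding space on both sides of the SMT3 match. Short S-Tag and SET1 fragments between SMT3 and the terminator, along with small TcR and AmpR promoter fragments elsewhere, look like backbone remnants or partial matches rather than functional parts.

A gene of interest is inserted by blunt-end cloning downstream of the mutant SUMO. The resulting product can be purified through either affinity tag. The associated publication title indicates that removing the tag yields a protein with a native N-terminus. The exact cloning site and the nature of the SUMO mutation are not stated in the record.
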