Features (pLannotate 1.2.2; 16 found; start..end, strand, type, name):
      1..19      +  promoter       T7 promoter: promoter for bacteriophage T7 RNA polymerase
     20..44      +  protein_bind   lac operator: The lac repressor binds to the lac operator to inhibit transcription in E. coli. This inhibition can be relieved by adding lactose or isopropyl-β-D-thiogalactopyranoside (IPTG). lac repressor encoded by lacI
     59..81      +  RBS            RBS: efficient ribosome binding site from bacteriophage T7 gene 10 (Olins and Rangwala, 1989)
    148..384     +  CDS            SMT3 (fragment): SMT3_YEAST - Experimental evidence at protein level: Swiss-Prot protein existence level 1. Not known; suppressor of MIF2 mutations. From Saccharomyces cerevisiae (strain ATCC 204508 / S288c) (Baker's yeast).
    457..498     +  CDS            S-Tag (fragment): affinity and epitope tag derived from pancreatic ribonuclease A
    528..545     +  CDS            SET1 (fragment): solubility-enhancement tag derived from T7 phage gene 10B
    553..600     +  terminator     T7 terminator: transcription terminator for bacteriophage T7 RNA polymerase
    764..821     +  promoter       AmpR promoter (fragment): bla
    830..1645    -  CDS            KanR: aminoglycoside phosphotransferase; aph(3')-Ia; confers resistance to kanamycin in bacteria or G418 (Geneticin®) in eukaryotes
   1646..1737    -  promoter       AmpR promoter: bla
   1753..2502    -  rep_origin     RSF ori: Plasmids containing the RSF 1030 origin of replication can be propagated in E. coli cells that contain additional plasmids with compatible origins.
   2585..2649    -  CDS            TcR (fragment): tetracycline efflux protein; tet; confers resistance to tetracycline
   2664..2685    -  protein_bind   CAP binding site: CAP binding activates transcription in the presence of cAMP. E. coli catabolite activator protein
   2698..3780    -  CDS            lacI: lac repressor; lacI; The lac repressor binds to the lac operator to inhibit transcription in E. coli. This inhibition can be relieved by adding lactose or isopropyl-β-D-thiogalactopyranoside (IPTG).
   3781..3858    -  promoter       lacI promoter: lacI
   3866..3901    -  CDS            TcR (fragment): tetracycline efflux protein; tet; confers resistance to tetracycline
>Addgene plasmid #87798 | pTS2 | addgene full sequence | sequence record 177271 | Addgene NGS Result
TAATACGACTCACTATAGGGGAATTGTGAGCGGATAACAATTCCCCTGTAGAAATAATTTTGTTTAACTT
TAATAAGGAGATATACCATGAGCCACGTGTGGTCGCACCCTCAATTCGAGAAAGGATCCTGGGAAGTTAA
ACCGGAAACCCACATCAACCTGAAAGTTTCTGACGGTTCTTCTGAAATCTTCTTCAAAATCAAAAAAACC
ACCCCGCTGCGTCGTCTGATGGAAGCTTTCGCTAAACGTCAGGGTAAAGAAATGGACTCTCTGCGTTTCC
TGTACGACGGTATCCGTATCCAGGCTGACCAGACCCCGGAAGACCTGGACATGGAAGACAACGACATCAT
CGAAGCTCACCGTGAACAGCTGGGTGGTGCTACCATGGAATTCGGGCCCGATATCGGTACCCTCGAGGAT
ATCCACCATCATCACCACCATTGAGTCGAGTCTGGTAAAGAAACCGCTGCTGCGAAATTTGAACGCCAGC
ACATGGACTCGTCTACTAGCGCAGCTTAATTAACCTAGGCTGCTGCCACCGCTGAGCAATAACTAGCATA
ACCCCTTGGGGCCTCTAAACGGGTCTTGAGGGGTTTTTTGCTGAAACCTCAGGCATTTGAGAAGCACACG
GTCACACTGCTTCCGGTAGTCAATAAACCGGTAAACCAGCAATAGACATAAGCGGCTATTTAACGACCCT
GCCCTGAACCGACGACAAGCTGACGACCGGGTCTCCGCAAGTGGCACTTTTCGGGGAAATGTGCGCGGAA
CCCCTATTTGTTTATTTTTCTAAATACATTCAAATATGTATCCGCTCATGAATTAATTCTTAGAAAAACT
CATCGAGCATCAAATGAAACTGCAATTTATTCATATCAGGATTATCAATACCATATTTTTGAAAAAGCCG
TTTCTGTAATGAAGGAGAAAACTCACCGAGGCAGTTCCATAGGATGGCAAGATCCTGGTATCGGTCTGCG
ATTCCGACTCGTCCAACATCAATACAACCTATTAATTTCCCCTCGTCAAAAATAAGGTTATCAAGTGAGA
AATCACCATGAGTGACGACTGAATCCGGTGAGAATGGCAAAAGTTTATGCATTTCTTTCCAGACTTGTTC
AACAGGCCAGCCATTACGCTCGTCATCAAAATCACTCGCATCAACCAAACCGTTATTCATTCGTGATTGC
GCCTGAGCGAGACGAAATACGCGGTCGCTGTTAAAAGGACAATTACAAACAGGAATCGAATGCAACCGGC
GCAGGAACACTGCCAGCGCATCAACAATATTTTCACCTGAATCAGGATATTCTTCTAATACCTGGAATGC
TGTTTTCCCGGGGATCGCAGTGGTGAGTAACCATGCATCATCAGGAGTACGGATAAAATGCTTGATGGTC
GGAAGAGGCATAAATTCCGTCAGCCAGTTTAGTCTGACCATCTCATCTGTAACATCATTGGCAACGCTAC
CTTTGCCATGTTTCAGAAACAACTCTGGCGCATCGGGCTTCCCATACAATCGATAGATTGTCGCACCTGA
TTGCCCGACATTATCGCGAGCCCATTTATACCCATATAAATCAGCATCCATGTTGGAATTTAATCGCGGC
CTAGAGCAAGACGTTTCCCGTTGAATATGGCTCATACTCTTCCTTTTTCAATATTATTGAAGCATTTATC
AGGGTTATTGTCTCATGAGCGGATACATATTTGAATGTATTTAGAAAAATAAACAAATAGGCATGCAGCG
CTCTTCCGCTTCCTCGCTCACTGACTCGCTACGCTCGGTCGTTCGACTGCGGCGAGCGGTGTCAGCTCAC
TCAAAAGCGGTAATACGGTTATCCACAGAATCAGGGGATAAAGCCGGAAAGAACATGTGAGCAAAAAGCA
AAGCACCGGAAGAAGCCAACGCCGCAGGCGTTTTTCCATAGGCTCCGCCCCCCTGACGAGCATCACAAAA
ATCGACGCTCAAGCCAGAGGTGGCGAAACCCGACAGGACTATAAAGATACCAGGCGTTTCCCCCTGGAAG
CTCCCTCGTGCGCTCTCCTGTTCCGACCCTGCCGCTTACCGGATACCTGTCCGCCTTTCTCCCTTCGGGA
AGCGTGGCGCTTTCTCATAGCTCACGCTGTTGGTATCTCAGTTCGGTGTAGGTCGTTCGCTCCAAGCTGG
GCTGTGTGCACGAACCCCCCGTTCAGCCCGACCGCTGCGCCTTATCCGGTAACTATCGTCTTGAGTCCAA
CCCGGTAAGACACGACTTATCGCCACTGGCAGCAGCCATTGGTAACTGATTTAGAGGACTTTGTCTTGAA
GTTATGCACCTGTTAAGGCTAAACTGAAAGAACAGATTTTGGTGAGTGCGGTCCTCCAACCCACTTACCT
TGGTTCAAAGAGTTGGTAGCTCAGCGAACCTTGAGAAAACCACCGTTGGTAGCGGTGGTTTTTCTTTATT
TATGAGATGATGAATCAATCGGTCTATCAAGTCAACGAACAGCTATTCCGTTACTCTAGATTTCAGTGCA
ATTTATCTCTTCAAATGTAGCACCTGAAGTCAGCCCCATACGATATAAGTTGTAATTCTCATGTTAGTCA
TGCCCCGCGCCCACCGGAAGGAGCTGACTGGGTTGAAGGCTCTCAAGGGCATCGGTCGAGATCCCGGTGC
CTAATGAGTGAGCTAACTTACATTAATTGCGTTGCGCTCACTGCCCGCTTTCCAGTCGGGAAACCTGTCG
TGCCAGTTGCATTAATGAATCGGCCAACGCGCGGGGAGAGGCGGTTTGCGTATTGGGCGCCAGGGTGGTT
TTTCTTTTCACCAGTGAGACGGGCAACAGTTGATTGCCCTTCACCGCCTGGCCCTGAGAGAGTTGCAGCA
AGCGGTCCACGCTGGTTTGCCCCAGCAGGCGAAAATCCTGTTTGATGGTGGTTAACGGCGGGATATAACA
TGAGCTGTCTTCGGTATCGTCGTATCCCACTACCGAGATGTCCGCACCAACGCGCAGCCCGGACTCGGTA
ATGGCGCGCATTGCGCCCAGCGCCATCTGATCGTTGGCAACCAGCATCGCAGTGGGAACGATGCCCTCAT
TCAGCATTTGCATGGTTTGTTGAAAACCGGACATGGCACTCCAGTCGCCTTCCCGTTCCGCTATCGGCTG
AATTTGATTGCGAGTGAGATATTTATGCCAGCCAGCCAGACGCAGACGCGCCGAGACAGAACTTAATGGG
CCCGCTAACAGCGCGATTTGCTGGTGACCCAATGCGACCAGATGCTCCACGCCCAGTCGCGTACCGTCTT
CATGGGAGAAAATAATACTGTTGATGGGTGTCTGGTCAGAGACATCAAGAAATAACGCCGGAACATTAGT
GCAGGCAGCTTCCACAGCAATGGCATCCTGGTCATCCAGCGGATAGTTAATGATCAGCCCACTGACGCGT
TGCGCGAGAAGATTGTGCACCGCCGCTTTACAGGCTTCGACGCCGCTTCGTTCTACCATCGACACCACCA
CGCTGGCACCCAGTTGATCGGCGCGAGATTTAATCGCCGCGACAATTTGCGACGGCGCGTGCAGGGCCAG
ACTGGAGGTGGCAACGCCAATCAGCAACGACTGTTTGCCCGCCAGTTGTTGTGCCACGCGGTTGGGAATG
TAATTCAGCTCCGCCATCGCCGCTTCCACTTTTTCCCGCGTTTTCGCAGAAACGTGGCTGGCCTGGTTCA
CCACGCGGGAAACGGTCTGATAAGAGACACCGGCATACTCTGCGACATCGTATAACGTTACTGGTTTCAC
ATTCACCACCCTGAATTGACTCTCTTCCGGGCGCTATCATGCCATACCGCGAAAGGTTTTGCGCCATTCG
ATGGTGTCCGGGATCTCGACGCTCTCCCTTATGCGACTCCTGCATTAGGAAAT
